Addgene plasmid #140508: MKV937/nlp-1p::FlincG3
Purpose: This construct contains cGMP biosensor driven by nlp-1 promoter for expression in PHB sensory neuron in pSMdelta backbone.
Depositing lab: Miri VanHoven. Depositing organization: San Jose State University. Publication: Using a Robust and Sensitive GFP-Based cGMP Sensor for Real Time Imaging in Intact Caenorhabditis elegans. Woldemariam S, Nagpal J, Hill T, Li J, Schneider MW, Shankar R, Futey M, Varshney A, Ali N, Mitchell J, Andersen K, Barsi-Rhyne B, Tran A, Costa WS, Krzyzanowski MC, Yu YV, Brueggemann C, Hamilton OS, Ferkey DM, VanHoven M, Sengupta P, Gottschalk A, L'Etoile N. Genetics. 2019 Jul 22. pii: genetics.119.302392. doi: 10.1534/genetics.119.302392. PubMed 31331946.
Backbone
  Vector backbone: pSM
  Backbone size w/o insert (bp): 5799
  Total vector size (bp): 7566
  Vector type: Worm Expression
Growth in bacteria
  Bacterial resistance: Ampicillin, 100 μg/mL
  Growth temperature: 37°C
  Growth strain: DH5alpha
  Copy number: Unknown
Gene/Insert
  Gene/Insert name: FlincG3
  Insert size (bp): 1767
  Promoter: nlp-1
  Cloning method: Gibson Cloning
  Sequencing primers: 5′ CAGACATCAACTTGAGGCAACG
Terms and licenses: Academic/Nonprofit Terms; Industry Terms: Not Available to Industry
How to cite: MKV937/nlp-1p::FlincG3 was a gift from Miri VanHoven (Addgene plasmid # 140508 ; http://n2t.net/addgene:140508 ; RRID:Addgene_140508)
