[The description below was written by a language model from this plasmid's Addgene catalogue record and pLannotate feature annotations shown in this document.]
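Description:
MKV937/nlp-1p::FlincG3 is a Caenorhabditis elegans expression plasmid built on the pSM (pSMdelta) backbone, carrying the genetically encoded cGMP biosensor FlincG3 under the control of the nlp-1 promoter. It is propagated in E. coli through a high-copy ColE1/pUC-type origin and selected with ampicillin via the bla (AmpR) gene and its promoter. The backbone also retains remnants typical of pUC/pBR322-derived vectors: fragments of rop, bom and lacI, a CAP binding site, and the lac promoter and operator. These play no role in worm expression. The catalogue lists a total size of 7,566 bp with a 1,767 bp insert assembled by Gibson cloning, whereas the sequenced record is slightly longer at 7,597 nt.

The annotated sensor coding region begins with a short histidine tag fragment, followed by a portion of bovine cGMP-dependent protein kinase I (PRKG1), which is joined directly to cEGFP, an EGFP-derived green fluorescent protein. This matches the FlincG design, in which cGMP binding to the kinase-derived regulatory domain changes the fluorescence of the attached GFP module, so that intensity reports intracellular cGMP levels. The nlp-1 promoter is not annotated in the feature table but presumably occupies the unannotated region upstream of the sensor; according to the record it directs expression in the PHB sensory neurons. A short match to C. elegans aex-5 lies downstream of the sensor, and its function here is not stated in the record. The construct is intended for making transgenic worms in which cGMP dynamics can be imaged in real time in PHB neurons of intact animals.
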