Features (pLannotate 1.2.2; 14 found; start..end, strand, type, name):
   2495..2511    -  misc_feature   MCS (fragment): pUC18/19 multiple cloning site
   2532..2549    +  CDS            9xHis (fragment): 9xHis affinity tag
   2676..3515    +  CDS            PRKG1 (fragment): KGP1_BOVIN - Also known as PRKG1B, PRKGR1A, PRKGR1B. Experimental evidence at protein level: Swiss-Prot protein existence level 1. Serine/threonine protein kinase that acts as key mediator of the nitric oxide (NO)/cGMP signaling pathway. GMP binding activates PRKG1, which phosphorylates serines and threonines on many cellular proteins. Numerous protein targets for PRKG1 phosphorylation are implicated in modulating cellular calcium, but the contribution of each of these targets may vary substantially among cell types. Proteins that are phosphorylated by PRKG1 regulate platelet activation and ad
   3504..4238    +  CDS            cEGFP: cEGFP is a basic (constitutively fluorescent) green fluorescent protein published in 2008, derived from Aequorea victoria.
   4859..5011    +  CDS            aex-5 (fragment): AEX5_CAEEL - Also known as kpc-3 From Caenorhabditis elegans.
   5138..5173    +  CDS            rop (fragment): Rop protein, which maintains plasmids at low copy number; rop
   5275..5374    +  misc_feature   bom (fragment): basis of mobility region from pBR322
   5476..5580    +  promoter       AmpR promoter: bla
   5581..6441    +  CDS            AmpR: β-lactamase; bla; confers resistance to ampicillin, carbenicillin, and related antibiotics
   6612..7200    +  rep_origin     ori: high-copy-number ColE1/pMB1/pBR322/pUC origin of replication
   7383..7475    +  CDS            lacI (fragment): lac repressor; lacI; The lac repressor binds to the lac operator to inhibit transcription in E. coli. This inhibition can be relieved by adding lactose or isopropyl-β-D-thiogalactopyranoside (IPTG).
   7488..7509    +  protein_bind   CAP binding site: CAP binding activates transcription in the presence of cAMP. E. coli catabolite activator protein
   7524..7554    +  promoter       lac promoter: promoter for the E. coli lac operon
   7562..7578    +  protein_bind   lac operator: The lac repressor binds to the lac operator to inhibit transcription in E. coli. This inhibition can be relieved by adding lactose or isopropyl-β-D-thiogalactopyranoside (IPTG). lac repressor encoded by lacI
>Addgene plasmid #140508 | MKV937/nlp-1p::FlincG3 | addgene full sequence | sequence record 292696 | Addgene NGS Result
ATGACCATGATTACGCCAAGCTTGCATGCGCGGCCGCGCCACTACTGCCGAGTTGTGCTCACTGCAATTT
TCTAACTTTTTACTTTCTACTTTTTACTTTTCACTTTTTTACTCGAGCTCTAGTTCTTCTTTCATCAAAA
TATTCGAATGTCCGGGAGGGATCTATCAGTCACGAGGTGGACTTTGACACCTTTAATAATGTGGTTTTCG
TTCTTCCTGATGGAGTGCTTGCTGGTTTTGACAGCAACTTTTTGGAACCTATTTCATTTTGTTGCGCGTT
TAGTTTAAGGATGACGATTTCTATCTGAATTTATTACAATTATCTGATCTAGTGGCACAAACTCCGGGAG
ATCAAACACACACAATAGAGAAGATTAACTCATCAGTTTTTGTGTGCCCCCCGTCCCTTCAAAGCTTTAT
TCCAGCTTTGTTTTATCCAACATTATTCACAAGTGCCAGCCTCTAATATTCTTCATTTCTGATTCTCATC
TCTATTAGCCAATTTTGTTTGACTCACACGTCATTTGATCCATTAGCCAAGTTGCCACCTCAAAGGACAT
TTCATTGGATTAGCCATAATGAATAATCTCCCAAAAAACTTTAATGCTCCTCCTCACATCATCTCAGTCT
CTGTGCCATGATTGTTTTCTTCTATCAGTTGTCTATTGCTGCTAGCCTGGAGAAGGTGTGTTTGATTTGT
TCTATAATATGGGAACGGAAATCAATTACATTACTCTCCTCCTGTTTGTATTATATCCAATCATTTTCTA
TATTACTGCTACAATTTTGGGTCACTGACTCATTGCTGAATGTGATAGCTTAAACACGTGACACCTTTCT
TGGTGAATCCACCACAATTTTTCTTCAAATCTATGTTGAGTAATCGGATTAATCTATTACTCGGTTTTGA
ATGCTATGTTTTACATTTTTTACTATGGTGCAAAAATTACCAAATTTCATAGAAAAAGTGTTTTGAAAAA
TTTTTATTGACAGTCGGAAATACTCAGTTTTTTTTCCATTTTTTGAAAAAAAAAACTATAGCCATGTTGC
ATATTCAAATCCCTACAATGTTTTAATATTATTACTTGAAACATACGTAGATCATAAAATTCAAAAGAAA
TTTTTTTTGATTTTTATTTGGCGACTTCCAAAAAATGGCAAATATCTTTTTTTTAACTTTTCGAAAAAAT
AATTTGAAATTTTTAAATTTTGAAAAATTGAAAACTATAATACTTTGTACTAACCTAGCCATGAAAAATT
GAATGTTGCACATTTTGACTTGCTACTTTCCTCCATTCAATATTCATCTGAATTCAAAATAGTAAAGCAG
GCAATTTTGGAATTTTAGACTGGTAAATGATGCCGCTCTCAAGAATTGTCTACTCAAAGGATCCAGGAAG
AAAAATAAGAAATACCCTTAATTATTAACCGGATTTGGTCTTTGGGAAGATCACACTTTCTTTGTGACAA
CCTATGTAAAAATTCCAATTAGTTTCATCTTCTTCACTCATATTCAAGTATTCCCAAAGCGCGAAATAAG
CGAATGATCAATTGTTTTTTGTTACTCATGTTATTCTAAGTATTACTCATTTATTCATGATCATTAAGAG
TCATAATTGTAATAGAGCACTTTTGAATGAAAATCGTGATTTGAGATGTCAAAAATACACTTTTTCACCT
CCCTCGATAATTTCTATAATTTTTCACTACACGTCATTTCCCACTTCCGCTCATATCATTAGAAAACCAA
GCGGAGACAATGACTTGGCGATATTAGCATATCCCTTAGTCACAAATTCCAAGTTCCATGATTTCACACA
TATTTATAAATTCTGATCTCGAATTCAATGAGTCCCGAATAATCCGGCATTTGAAACATTGTGCTCCACC
CTTTGTTTACATATTCATTTCTTTCTAGCTCCATTTTTTGTGGCCTGTGCGGCAGAATTGTGCGTACCCA
GAGCATTTTGGATAAGGTGCAACAAATCAAACATCAACCTTTCAAAACCCCTTAATCCTGTTTTTGATTA
CAACACAAGTCTCGAAAGTGTTGTTAGCTCAACCTTTCGCCCAATCTCATCCCATAAAACATATAACTTT
TGGTATACATTTGATTGGCTTTGGCAATTCCCGGAAGAAAACGCTTTCAGACTTTTGATTCTTACCGTAT
TACGTTCAATGTTTTTCTTTCCGGAAGTGTTTAAATTTTTTCCTCTGTCCCATTTTCGTCATGCACGAAC
ACCAAGAAACCGTAGTTCAGTTGTTCAGTTTTGTCTTGCATTTCCCAACGGCCCTATATTTTCAAAAAAA
AAGGTTATTTCTTAGAAACCACTCAAAAGTCCAGCCCATTTTTTCTCCTCTAAAATTGCAAAAAATTGTC
AATTTCTCAACACTCATAAGCCCCGCCTTCCACGATTTCGCATGGTTTTATGTTTTCCCTAAATTGTACT
TTTCATATATTTCCTGACATTTCAGACATCAACTTGAGGCAACGTCTAGAGGATCCCCGGGATTGGCCAA
AGGACATGGCACACCACCACCACCACCACTCGTCAGGAAAGGAGACAGCAGCAGCAAAGTTTGAGCGACA
GCACATGGATTCACCACCACCATCTGGACTTGTTCCAAGAGGATCAGCTGGATCAGGAACTATCGATGAT
GATGATAAGATGGTTTTGAGACAAGCATTCCGAAAATTTACAAAGTCCGAACGTTCAAAAGATTTGATTA
AGGAGGCAATCCTGGATAACGATTTCATGAAGAACCTTGAATTGTCGCAAATTCAGGAGATCGTGGATTG
TATGTATCCAGTCGAATACGGAAAAGATAGTTGCATTATCAAGGAAGGAGATGTTGGATCACTTGTCTAT
GTTATGGAAGATGGAAAGGTGGAAGTCACAAAAGAGGGAGTTAAGCTGTGTACTATGGGACCAGGAAAAG
TGTTTGGAGAACTTGCAATTTTGTACAATTGCACTAGAACCGCCACAGTTAAAACTCTCGTTAACGTGAA
GCTGTGGGCTATCGATCGACAATGTTTCCAGACTATTATGATGCGTACCGGATTGATCAAGCATACAGAA
TATATGGAGTTCCTTAAATCTGTGCCAACTTTTCAATCGTTGCCAGAAGAGATTCTCTCAAAACTGGCAG
ATGTCCTCGAAGAGACTCACTATGAAAATGGAGAGTACATTATCCGTCAGGGAGCCAGAGGAGATACCTT
CTTTATCATCTCAAAGGGAAAGGTCAACGTTACAAGAGAAGATTCTCCAAACGAAGATCCAGTTTTCCTT
CGAACATTGGGAAAGGGAGATTGGTTTGGAGAAAAAGCACTCCAAGGAGAGGATGTTCGTACCGCCAATG
TGATTGCTGCTGAAGCTGTGACATGCCTTGTCATTGATAGAGATTCGTTTAAGCATCTTATCGGAGGATT
GGATGATGTCAGTAACAAGGCTTATGAAGATGCTGAGGCAAAAGCCAAGTACGAAGCTGAGGCCGCTTTC
TTTGCAAACCTTAAGAACGTGTACATCAAGGCTGATAAGCAAAAGAATGGAATCAAGGCAAACTTCAAGA
TCAGACATAACATCGAAGATGGAGGAGTTCAGTTGGCATATCACTACCAACAGAATACTCCAATTGGAGA
TGGACCAGTGCTTTTGCCAGATAACCATTACCTTTCTACACAATCGAAATTGAGTAAAGATCCAAACGAA
AAGCGAGATCACATGGTCCTCCTGGAGTTTGTTACAGCAGCCGGAATTACTCTTGGAATGGATGAATTGT
ACAAGGGAGGAACTGGAGGATCAATGGTTTCAAAAGGAGAAGAGCTTTTCACAGGAGTTGTGCCAATTCT
CGTTGAACTGGATGGAGATGTGAATGGACATAAATTTTCAGTTTCTGGAGAAGGAGAGGGAGATGCTACC
TACGGAAAACTCACACTGAAGTTCATTTGTACAACTGGAAAATTGCCAGTTCCGTGGCCAACTCTCGTTA
CCACACTGACCTATGGAGTTCAATGCTTCTCCAGATACCCAGATCACATGAAACAGCACGATTTCTTTAA
GTCAGCAATGCCAGAAGGATACATCCAAGAGCGTACAATCTTCTTTAAGGATGATGGAAACTACAAGACT
AGAGCTGAAGTGAAATTCGAGGGAGATACCCTCGTCAATCGAATTGAACTGAAAGGAATCGATTTTAAGG
AGGATGGAAACATTCTTGGACACAAATTGGAATATAACCTGTCGGATTTCAACATCATCGATACCCTCGG
AGTCGGAGGATTCGGACGATAAGAACATTTTCAGGAGGACCCTTGGCTAGCGTCGACGGTACCATGGTAT
TGATATCTGAGCTCCGCATCGGCCGCTGTCATCAGATCGCCATCTCGCGCCCGTGCCTCTGACTTCTAAG
TCCAATTACTCTTCAACATCCCTACATGCTCTTTCTCCCTGTGCTCCCACCCCCTATTTTTGTTATTATC
AAAAAACTTCTCTTAATTTCTTTGTTTTTTAGCTTCTTTTAAGTCACCTCTAACAATGAAATTGTGTAGA
TTCAAAAATAGAATTAATTCGTAATAAAAAGTCGAAAAAAATTGTGCTCCCTCCCCCCATTAATAATAAT
TCTATCCCAAAATCTACACAATGTTCTGTGTACACTTCTTATGTTTTTTACTTCTGATAAATTTTTTTGA
AACATCATAGAAAAAACCGCACACAAAATACCTTATCATATGTTACGTTTCAGTTTATGACCGCAATTTT
TATTTCTTCGCACGTCTGGGCCTCTCATGACGTCAAATCATGCTCATCGTGAAAAAGTTTTGGAGTATTT
TTGGAATTTTTCAATCAAGTGAAAGTTTATGAAATTAATTTTCCTGCTTTTGCTTTTTGGGGTTTCCCCT
ATTGTTTGTCAAGATTTCGAGGACGGCGTTTTTCTTGCTAAAATCACAAGTATTGATGAGCACGATGCAA
GAAAGATCGGAAGAAGGTTTGGGTTTGAGGCTCAGTGGAAGGTGAGTAGAAGTTGATAATTTGAAAGTGG
AGTAGTGTCTATGGGGTTTTTGCCTTAAATGACAGAATACATTCCCAATATACCAAACATAACTGTTTCT
ACTAGTCGGCCGTACGGGCCCTTTCGTCTCGCGCGTTTCGGTGATGACGGTGAAAACCTCTGACACATGC
AGCTCCCGGAGACGGTCACAGCTTGTCTGTAAGCGGATGCCGGGAGCAGACAAGCCCGTCAGGGCGCGTC
AGCGGGTGTTGGCGGGTGTCGGGGCTGGCTTAACTATGCGGCATCAGAGCAGATTGTACTGAGAGTGCAC
CATATGCGGTGTGAAATACCGCACAGATGCGTAAGGAGAAAATACCGCATCAGGCGGCCTTAATTAAGGG
CCTCGTGATACGCCTATTTTTATAGGTTAATGTCATGATAATAATGGTTTCTTAGACGTCAGGTGGCACT
TTTCGGGGAAATGTGCGCGGAACCCCTATTTGTTTATTTTTCTAAATACATTCAAATATGTATCCGCTCA
TGAGACAATAACCCTGATAAATGCTTCAATAATATTGAAAAAGGAAGAGTATGAGTATTCAACATTTCCG
TGTCGCCCTTATTCCCTTTTTTGCGGCATTTTGCCTTCCTGTTTTTGCTCACCCAGAAACGCTGGTGAAA
GTAAAAGATGCTGAAGATCAGTTGGGTGCACGAGTGGGTTACATCGAACTGGATCTCAACAGCGGTAAGA
TCCTTGAGAGTTTTCGCCCCGAAGAACGTTTTCCAATGATGAGCACTTTTAAAGTTCTGCTATGTGGCGC
GGTATTATCCCGTATTGACGCCGGGCAAGAGCAACTCGGTCGCCGCATACACTATTCTCAGAATGACTTG
GTTGAGTACTCACCAGTCACAGAAAAGCATCTTACGGATGGCATGACAGTAAGAGAATTATGCAGTGCTG
CCATAACCATGAGTGATAACACTGCGGCCAACTTACTTCTGACAACGATCGGAGGACCGAAGGAGCTAAC
CGCTTTTTTGCACAACATGGGGGATCATGTAACTCGCCTTGATCGTTGGGAACCGGAGCTGAATGAAGCC
ATACCAAACGACGAGCGTGACACCACGATGCCTGTAGCAATGGCAACAACGTTGCGCAAACTATTAACTG
GCGAACTACTTACTCTAGCTTCCCGGCAACAATTAATAGACTGGATGGAGGCGGATAAAGTTGCAGGACC
ACTTCTGCGCTCGGCCCTTCCGGCTGGCTGGTTTATTGCTGATAAATCTGGAGCCGGTGAGCGTGGGTCT
CGCGGTATCATTGCAGCACTGGGGCCAGATGGTAAGCCCTCCCGTATCGTAGTTATCTACACGACGGGGA
GTCAGGCAACTATGGATGAACGAAATAGACAGATCGCTGAGATAGGTGCCTCACTGATTAAGCATTGGTA
ACTGTCAGACCAAGTTTACTCATATATACTTTAGATTGATTTAAAACTTCATTTTTAATTTAAAAGGATC
TAGGTGAAGATCCTTTTTGATAATCTCATGACCAAAATCCCTTAACGTGAGTTTTCGTTCCACTGAGCGT
CAGACCCCGTAGAAAAGATCAAAGGATCTTCTTGAGATCCTTTTTTTCTGCGCGTAATCTGCTGCTTGCA
AACAAAAAAACCACCGCTACCAGCGGTGGTTTGTTTGCCGGATCAAGAGCTACCAACTCTTTTTCCGAAG
GTAACTGGCTTCAGCAGAGCGCAGATACCAAATACTGTTCTTCTAGTGTAGCCGTAGTTAGGCCACCACT
TCAAGAACTCTGTAGCACCGCCTACATACCTCGCTCTGCTAATCCTGTTACCAGTGGCTGCTGCCAGTGG
CGATAAGTCGTGTCTTACCGGGTTGGACTCAAGACGATAGTTACCGGATAAGGCGCAGCGGTCGGGCTGA
ACGGGGGGTTCGTGCACACAGCCCAGCTTGGAGCGAACGACCTACACCGAACTGAGATACCTACAGCGTG
AGCTATGAGAAAGCGCCACGCTTCCCGAAGGGAGAAAGGCGGACAGGTATCCGGTAAGCGGCAGGGTCGG
AACAGGAGAGCGCACGAGGGAGCTTCCAGGGGGAAACGCCTGGTATCTTTATAGTCCTGTCGGGTTTCGC
CACCTCTGACTTGAGCGTCGATTTTTGTGATGCTCGTCAGGGGGGCGGAGCCTATGGAAAAACGCCAGCA
ACGCGGCCTTTTTACGGTTCCTGGCCTTTTGCTGGCCTTTTGCTCACATGTTCTTTCCTGCGTTATCCCC
TGATTCTGTGGATAACCGTATTACCGCCTTTGAGTGAGCTGATACCGCTCGCCGCAGCCGAACGACCGAG
CGCAGCGAGTCAGTGAGCGAGGAAGCGGAAGAGCGCCCAATACGCAAACCGCCTCTCCCCGCGCGTTGGC
CGATTCATTAATGCAGCTGGCACGACAGGTTTCCCGACTGGAAAGCGGGCAGTGAGCGCAACGCAATTAA
TGTGAGTTAGCTCACTCATTAGGCACCCCAGGCTTTACACTTTATGCTTCCGGCTCGTATGTTGTGTGGA
ATTGTGAGCGGATAACAATTTCACACAGGAAACAGCT
